Addgene plasmid #153173: pDONR221 SARS-CoV-2 S-frag1_nostop
Purpose: Gateway-compatible Entry vector, with a fragmented insert of S gene's CDS from SARS-CoV-2 isolate Wuhan-Hu-1
Depositing lab: Fritz Roth & Mikko Taipale. Depositing organization: Sinai Health System. Publication: A Comprehensive, Flexible Collection of SARS-CoV-2 Coding Regions. Kim DK, Knapp JJ, Kuang D, Chawla A, Cassonnet P, Lee H, Sheykhkarimli D, Samavarchi-Tehrani P, Abdouni H, Rayhan A, Li R, Pogoutse O, Coyaud E, van der Werf S, Demeret C, Gingras AC, Taipale M, Raught B, Jacob Y, Roth FP. G3 (Bethesda). 2020 Aug 6. pii: g3.120.401554. doi: 10.1534/g3.120.401554. PubMed 32763951.
Backbone
  Vector backbone: pDONR221
  Backbone manufacturer: Invitrogen
  Backbone size w/o insert (bp): 4762
  Vector type: Gateway-compatible Entry vector
Growth in bacteria
  Bacterial resistance: Kanamycin, 50 μg/mL
  Growth temperature: 37°C
  Growth strain: DH5alpha
  Copy number: Unknown
Gene/Insert
  Gene/Insert name: S-frag1
  Species: SARS-CoV-2 isolate Wuhan-Hu-1
  Insert size (bp): 3639
  Mutation: Many synonymous changes due to codon optimization
  Cloning method: Gateway Cloning
  Sequencing primers: 5′ M13F; 3′ M13R
Resource information
  A portion of this plasmid was derived from a plasmid made by: Synthesized from GenScript
Terms and licenses: Academic/Nonprofit Terms; Industry Terms
How to cite: pDONR221 SARS-CoV-2 S-frag1_nostop was a gift from Fritz Roth & Mikko Taipale (Addgene plasmid # 153173 ; http://n2t.net/addgene:153173 ; RRID:Addgene_153173)
