[The description below was written by a language model from this plasmid's Addgene catalogue record and pLannotate feature annotations shown in this document.]
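Description:
pDONR221 SARS-CoV-2 S-frag1_nostop is a Gateway-compatible entry clone built on the Invitrogen pDONR221 backbone and propagated in E. coli. The sequenced plasmid is about 6.2 kb. It is maintained by a high-copy ColE1/pUC-type origin and selected with kanamycin through an aminoglycoside phosphotransferase (KanR) gene. The rrnB T1 and T2 transcription terminators lie upstream of the cloning region, where they insulate the insert from read-through transcription. A T7 promoter sits just outside the downstream recombination site, and the short lacI and lacZα matches in the annotation are only backbone remnants.

The payload is a roughly 3.6 kb fragment of the spike (S) glycoprotein coding sequence from SARS-CoV-2 isolate Wuhan-Hu-1. It was obtained by gene synthesis and carries many synonymous changes from codon optimization. The insert is flanked by attL recombination sites. The automated annotation labels these attL3 and attL2, whereas a pDONR221-derived entry clone would normally be expected to carry attL1 and attL2, so the upstream label may be a misassignment. As an entry vector it has no promoter intended to drive expression of the insert. Instead, the fragment is meant to be moved by an LR Clonase reaction into destination vectors that supply the promoter, tags and host-specific elements. The "nostop" designation indicates that the stop codon is omitted, which allows in-frame C-terminal fusions from the destination vector. The record describes the insert as a fragmented portion of the S coding sequence but does not say which residues it covers or why the gene was split. The plasmid belongs to a collection of SARS-CoV-2 coding regions intended for flexible transfer into diverse expression and assay systems.
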