Features (pLannotate 1.2.2; 10 found; start..end, strand, type, name):
    443..535     +  CDS            lacI (fragment): lac repressor; lacI; The lac repressor binds to the lac operator to inhibit transcription in E. coli. This inhibition can be relieved by adding lactose or isopropyl-β-D-thiogalactopyranoside (IPTG).
    590..617     -  terminator     rrnB T2 terminator: transcription terminator T2 from the E. coli rrnB gene
    749..792     +  terminator     rrnB T1 terminator: Escherichia coli rrnB; transcription terminator T1 from the E. coli rrnB gene
    839..875     -  CDS            lacZα (fragment): LacZα fragment of β-galactosidase; lacZ fragment
    892..987     +  protein_bind   attL3: mutant version of attL; recombination site for the Gateway® LR reaction LR Clonase™
    990..4631    +  CDS            S: SPIKE_SARS2 - Experimental evidence at protein level: Swiss-Prot protein existence level 1. [Spike glycoprotein]: May down-regulate host tetherin (BST2) by lysosomal degradation, thereby counteracting its antiviral activity. From Severe acute respiratory syndrome coronavirus 2 (2019-nCoV) (SARS-CoV-2).
   4630..4729    -  protein_bind   attL2: mutant version of attL; recombination site for the Gateway® LR reaction LR Clonase™
   4747..4765    -  promoter       T7 promoter: promoter for bacteriophage T7 RNA polymerase
   4899..5708    +  CDS            KanR: aminoglycoside phosphotransferase; aph(3')-Ia; confers resistance to kanamycin in bacteria or G418 (Geneticin®) in eukaryotes
   5855..260     +  rep_origin     ori (across the origin): high-copy-number ColE1/pMB1/pBR322/pUC origin of replication
>Addgene plasmid #153173 | pDONR221 SARS-CoV-2 S-frag1_nostop | addgene full sequence | sequence record 298332 | Addgene NGS Result
CGTGCACACAGCCCAGCTTGGAGCGAACGACCTACACCGAACTGAGATACCTACAGCGTGAGCTATGAGA
AAGCGCCACGCTTCCCGAAGGGAGAAAGGCGGACAGGTATCCGGTAAGCGGCAGGGTCGGAACAGGAGAG
CGCACGAGGGAGCTTCCAGGGGGAAACGCCTGGTATCTTTATAGTCCTGTCGGGTTTCGCCACCTCTGAC
TTGAGCGTCGATTTTTGTGATGCTCGTCAGGGGGGCGGAGCCTATGGAAAAACGCCAGCAACGCGGCCTT
TTTACGGTTCCTGGCCTTTTGCTGGCCTTTTGCTCACATGTTCTTTCCTGCGTTATCCCCTGATTCTGTG
GATAACCGTATTACCGCCTTTGAGTGAGCTGATACCGCTCGCCGCAGCCGAACGACCGAGCGCAGCGAGT
CAGTGAGCGAGGAAGCGGAAGAGCGCCCAATACGCAAACCGCCTCTCCCCGCGCGTTGGCCGATTCATTA
ATGCAGCTGGCACGACAGGTTTCCCGACTGGAAAGCGGGCAGTGAGCGCAACGCAATTAATACGCGTACC
GCTAGCCAGGAAGAGTTTGTAGAAACGCAAAAAGGCCATCCGTCAGGATGGCCTTCTGCTTAGTTTGATG
CCTGGCAGTTTATGGCGGGCGTCCTGCCCGCCACCCTCCGGGCCGTTGCTTCACAACGTTCAAATCCGCT
CCCGGCGGATTTGTCCTACTCAGGAGAGCGTTCACCGACAAACAACAGATAAAACGAAAGGCCCAGTCTT
CCGACTGAGCCTTTCGTTTTATTTGATGCCTGGCAGTTCCCTACTCTCGCGTTAACGCTAGCATGGATGT
TTTCCCAGTCACGACGTTGTAAAACGACGGCCAGTCTTAAGCTCGGGCCCCAAATAATGATTTTATTTTG
ACTGATAGTGACCTGTTCGTTGCAACAAATTGATGAGCAATGCTTTTTTATAATGCCAACTTTGTACAAA
AAAGTTGGCATGTTCGTGTTCCTGGTGCTGCTGCCACTGGTGAGCTCCCAGTGCGTGAACCTGACCACCA
GAACCCAGCTGCCACCTGCCTACACCAACTCCTTCACCAGGGGCGTGTACTACCCAGACAAGGTGTTCAG
ATCCAGCGTGCTGCACTCTACCCAGGACCTGTTCCTGCCATTCTTCTCTAACGTGACCTGGTTCCACGCC
ATCCACGTGTCTGGAACCAACGGCACCAAGAGATTCGACAACCCAGTGCTGCCATTCAACGACGGCGTGT
ACTTCGCTTCTACCGAGAAGTCTAACATCATCAGGGGTTGGATCTTCGGAACCACCCTGGACTCTAAGAC
CCAGTCTCTGCTGATCGTGAACAACGCTACCAACGTGGTGATCAAGGTGTGCGAGTTCCAGTTCTGCAAC
GACCCATTCCTGGGAGTGTACTACCACAAGAACAACAAGTCTTGGATGGAAAGCGAGTTCAGGGTGTACA
GCTCTGCTAACAACTGCACCTTCGAGTACGTGTCTCAGCCTTTCCTGATGGACCTGGAAGGAAAGCAGGG
AAACTTCAAGAACCTGAGAGAGTTCGTGTTCAAGAACATCGACGGTTACTTCAAGATATACAGCAAGCAC
ACCCCAATCAACCTGGTGAGGGACCTGCCACAGGGTTTCTCTGCTCTGGAGCCCCTGGTGGACCTGCCAA
TCGGCATCAACATCACCAGGTTCCAGACCCTGCTGGCTCTGCACAGGTCTTACCTGACCCCAGGCGACAG
CAGCTCTGGATGGACCGCCGGCGCCGCTGCTTACTACGTGGGATACCTGCAGCCAAGGACCTTCCTGCTG
AAGTACAACGAAAACGGCACCATCACCGACGCCGTGGACTGCGCTCTGGACCCACTGTCTGAGACCAAGT
GCACCCTGAAGTCTTTCACCGTGGAAAAGGGAATCTACCAGACCAGCAACTTCCGCGTGCAGCCCACCGA
GTCTATCGTGAGATTCCCAAACATCACCAACCTGTGCCCATTCGGAGAAGTGTTCAACGCTACCAGGTTC
GCCAGCGTGTACGCTTGGAACAGGAAGAGAATCAGCAACTGCGTGGCCGACTACTCTGTGCTGTACAACT
CTGCCTCCTTCTCCACCTTCAAGTGCTACGGCGTGTCCCCAACCAAGCTGAACGACCTGTGCTTCACCAA
CGTGTACGCTGACTCCTTCGTGATCAGAGGAGACGAAGTGAGACAGATCGCTCCCGGTCAGACCGGAAAG
ATCGCCGACTACAACTACAAGCTGCCAGACGACTTCACCGGTTGCGTGATCGCTTGGAACTCTAACAACC
TGGACTCTAAGGTGGGAGGCAACTACAACTACCTGTACAGGCTGTTCCGCAAGAGCAACCTGAAGCCTTT
CGAAAGGGACATCAGCACCGAAATCTACCAGGCTGGATCTACCCCATGCAACGGAGTGGAAGGATTCAAC
TGCTACTTCCCTCTGCAGTCTTACGGATTCCAGCCAACCAACGGAGTGGGATACCAGCCATACAGAGTGG
TGGTGCTGTCTTTCGAGCTGCTGCACGCTCCTGCTACCGTGTGCGGACCAAAGAAGTCTACCAACCTGGT
GAAGAACAAGTGCGTGAACTTCAACTTCAACGGACTGACCGGAACCGGAGTGCTGACCGAATCCAACAAG
AAGTTCCTGCCTTTCCAGCAGTTCGGTAGAGACATCGCCGACACCACCGACGCTGTGAGAGACCCACAGA
CCCTGGAAATCCTGGACATCACCCCCTGCTCTTTCGGAGGAGTGAGCGTGATCACCCCAGGAACCAACAC
CTCCAACCAGGTGGCCGTGCTGTACCAGGACGTGAACTGCACCGAAGTGCCAGTGGCCATCCACGCTGAC
CAGCTGACCCCAACCTGGAGAGTGTACAGCACCGGATCTAACGTGTTCCAGACCCGTGCCGGCTGCCTGA
TCGGAGCCGAGCACGTGAACAACTCCTACGAATGCGACATCCCAATCGGAGCTGGCATCTGCGCTTCTTA
CCAGACCCAGACCAACAGCCCAAGAAGGGCCAGATCCGTGGCCTCTCAGAGCATCATCGCCTACACCATG
AGCCTGGGCGCTGAAAACAGCGTGGCTTACAGCAACAACTCTATCGCCATCCCAACCAACTTCACCATCT
CTGTGACCACCGAAATCCTGCCAGTGAGCATGACCAAGACCAGCGTGGACTGCACCATGTACATCTGCGG
AGACTCTACCGAATGCTCTAACCTGCTGCTGCAGTACGGCAGCTTCTGCACCCAGCTGAACCGCGCTCTG
ACCGGAATCGCTGTGGAGCAGGACAAGAACACCCAGGAAGTGTTCGCTCAGGTGAAGCAGATATACAAGA
CCCCACCTATCAAGGACTTCGGAGGATTCAACTTCTCTCAGATCCTGCCCGACCCATCTAAGCCCTCTAA
GAGGTCTTTCATCGAAGACCTGCTGTTCAACAAGGTGACCCTGGCCGACGCCGGTTTCATCAAGCAGTAC
GGTGACTGCCTGGGAGACATCGCCGCTAGAGACCTGATCTGCGCCCAGAAGTTCAACGGTCTGACCGTGC
TGCCACCACTGCTGACCGACGAGATGATCGCCCAGTACACCTCTGCCCTGCTGGCTGGAACCATCACCTC
TGGTTGGACCTTCGGAGCTGGCGCCGCCCTGCAGATCCCATTCGCTATGCAGATGGCCTACCGTTTCAAC
GGTATCGGAGTGACCCAGAACGTGCTGTACGAAAACCAGAAGCTGATCGCTAACCAGTTCAACTCTGCTA
TCGGAAAGATCCAGGACTCCCTGTCCTCTACCGCTTCTGCCCTGGGAAAGCTGCAGGACGTGGTGAACCA
GAACGCCCAGGCCCTGAACACCCTGGTGAAGCAGCTGTCTTCTAACTTCGGAGCCATCTCCTCTGTGCTG
AACGACATCCTGTCTAGGCTGGACAAGGTGGAAGCCGAGGTGCAGATCGACAGACTGATCACCGGAAGAC
TGCAGTCTCTGCAGACCTACGTGACCCAGCAGCTGATCAGGGCCGCTGAAATCAGAGCTTCTGCCAACCT
GGCTGCCACCAAGATGTCCGAATGCGTGCTGGGCCAGTCTAAGAGGGTGGACTTCTGCGGAAAGGGATAC
CACCTGATGTCCTTCCCACAGTCTGCTCCACACGGAGTGGTGTTCCTGCACGTGACCTACGTGCCCGCCC
AGGAAAAGAACTTCACCACCGCCCCAGCTATCTGCCACGACGGAAAGGCTCACTTCCCCAGGGAGGGAGT
GTTCGTGTCTAACGGAACCCACTGGTTCGTGACCCAGAGGAACTTCTACGAGCCACAGATCATCACCACC
GACAACACCTTCGTGTCTGGAAACTGCGACGTGGTGATCGGAATCGTGAACAACACCGTGTACGACCCAC
TGCAGCCAGAACTGGACTCTTTCAAGGAGGAACTGGACAAGTACTTCAAGAACCACACCTCTCCAGACGT
GGACCTGGGAGACATCTCCGGAATCAACGCCTCTGTGGTGAACATCCAGAAGGAAATCGACAGACTGAAC
GAGGTGGCCAAGAACCTGAACGAATCTCTGATCGACCTGCAGGAACTGGGAAAGTACGAGCAGTACATCA
AGTGGCCCTACCCAACTTTCTTGTACAAAGTTGGCATTATAAGAAAGCATTGCTTATCAATTTGTTGCAA
CGAACAGGTCACTATCAGTCAAAATAAAATCATTATTTGCCATCCAGCTGATATCCCCTATAGTGAGTCG
TATTACATGGTCATAGCTGTTTCCTGGCAGCTCTGGCCCGTGTCTCAAAATCTCTGATGTTACATTGCAC
AAGATAAAAATATATCATCATGAACAATAAAACTGTCTGCTTACATAAACAGTAATACAAGGGGTGTTAT
GAGCCATATTCAACGGGAAACGTCGAGGCCGCGATTAAATTCCAACATGGATGCTGATTTATATGGGTAT
AAATGGGCTCGCGATAATGTCGGGCAATCAGGTGCGACAATCTATCGCTTGTATGGGAAGCCCGATGCGC
CAGAGTTGTTTCTGAAACATGGCAAAGGTAGCGTTGCCAATGATGTTACAGATGAGATGGTCAGACTAAA
CTGGCTGACGGAATTTATGCCTCTTCCGACCATCAAGCATTTTATCCGTACTCCTGATGATGCATGGTTA
CTCACCACTGCGATCCCCGGAAAAACAGCATTCCAGGTATTAGAAGAATATCCTGATTCAGGTGAAAATA
TTGTTGATGCGCTGGCAGTGTTCCTGCGCCGGTTGCATTCGATTCCTGTTTGTAATTGTCCTTTTAACAG
CGATCGCGTATTTCGTCTCGCTCAGGCGCAATCACGAATGAATAACGGTTTGGTTGATGCGAGTGATTTT
GATGACGAGCGTAATGGCTGGCCTGTTGAACAAGTCTGGAAAGAAATGCATAAACTTTTGCCATTCTCAC
CGGATTCAGTCGTCACTCATGGTGATTTCTCACTTGATAACCTTATTTTTGACGAGGGGAAATTAATAGG
TTGTATTGATGTTGGACGAGTCGGAATCGCAGACCGATACCAGGATCTTGCCATCCTATGGAACTGCCTC
GGTGAGTTTTCTCCTTCATTACAGAAACGGCTTTTTCAAAAATATGGTATTGATAATCCTGATATGAATA
AATTGCAGTTTCATTTGATGCTCGATGAGTTTTTCTAATCAGAATTGGTTAATTGGTTGTAACACTGGCA
GAGCATTACGCTGACTTGACGGGACGGCGCAAGCTCATGACCAAAATCCCTTAACGTGAGTTACGCGTCG
TTCCACTGAGCGTCAGACCCCGTAGAAAAGATCAAAGGATCTTCTTGAGATCCTTTTTTTCTGCGCGTAA
TCTGCTGCTTGCAAACAAAAAAACCACCGCTACCAGCGGTGGTTTGTTTGCCGGATCAAGAGCTACCAAC
TCTTTTTCCGAAGGTAACTGGCTTCAGCAGAGCGCAGATACCAAATACTGTTCTTCTAGTGTAGCCGTAG
TTAGGCCACCACTTCAAGAACTCTGTAGCACCGCCTACATACCTCGCTCTGCTAATCCTGTTACCAGTGG
CTGCTGCCAGTGGCGATAAGTCGTGTCTTACCGGGTTGGACTCAAGACGATAGTTACCGGATAAGGCGCA
GCGGTCGGGCTGAACGGGGGGTT
