>Addgene plasmid #153173 | pDONR221 SARS-CoV-2 S-frag1_nostop | depositor partial sequence | sequence record 296451 | Inserted CDS without stop codon
ATGTTCGTGTTCCTGGTGCTGCTGCCACTGGTGAGCTCCCAGTGCGTGAACCTGACCACCAGAACCCAGC
TGCCACCTGCCTACACCAACTCCTTCACCAGGGGCGTGTACTACCCAGACAAGGTGTTCAGATCCAGCGT
GCTGCACTCTACCCAGGACCTGTTCCTGCCATTCTTCTCTAACGTGACCTGGTTCCACGCCATCCACGTG
TCTGGAACCAACGGCACCAAGAGATTCGACAACCCAGTGCTGCCATTCAACGACGGCGTGTACTTCGCTT
CTACCGAGAAGTCTAACATCATCAGGGGTTGGATCTTCGGAACCACCCTGGACTCTAAGACCCAGTCTCT
GCTGATCGTGAACAACGCTACCAACGTGGTGATCAAGGTGTGCGAGTTCCAGTTCTGCAACGACCCATTC
CTGGGAGTGTACTACCACAAGAACAACAAGTCTTGGATGGAAAGCGAGTTCAGGGTGTACAGCTCTGCTA
ACAACTGCACCTTCGAGTACGTGTCTCAGCCTTTCCTGATGGACCTGGAAGGAAAGCAGGGAAACTTCAA
GAACCTGAGAGAGTTCGTGTTCAAGAACATCGACGGTTACTTCAAGATATACAGCAAGCACACCCCAATC
AACCTGGTGAGGGACCTGCCACAGGGTTTCTCTGCTCTGGAGCCCCTGGTGGACCTGCCAATCGGCATCA
ACATCACCAGGTTCCAGACCCTGCTGGCTCTGCACAGGTCTTACCTGACCCCAGGCGACAGCAGCTCTGG
ATGGACCGCCGGCGCCGCTGCTTACTACGTGGGATACCTGCAGCCAAGGACCTTCCTGCTGAAGTACAAC
GAAAACGGCACCATCACCGACGCCGTGGACTGCGCTCTGGACCCACTGTCTGAGACCAAGTGCACCCTGA
AGTCTTTCACCGTGGAAAAGGGAATCTACCAGACCAGCAACTTCCGCGTGCAGCCCACCGAGTCTATCGT
GAGATTCCCAAACATCACCAACCTGTGCCCATTCGGAGAAGTGTTCAACGCTACCAGGTTCGCCAGCGTG
TACGCTTGGAACAGGAAGAGAATCAGCAACTGCGTGGCCGACTACTCTGTGCTGTACAACTCTGCCTCCT
TCTCCACCTTCAAGTGCTACGGCGTGTCCCCAACCAAGCTGAACGACCTGTGCTTCACCAACGTGTACGC
TGACTCCTTCGTGATCAGAGGAGACGAAGTGAGACAGATCGCTCCCGGTCAGACCGGAAAGATCGCCGAC
TACAACTACAAGCTGCCAGACGACTTCACCGGTTGCGTGATCGCTTGGAACTCTAACAACCTGGACTCTA
AGGTGGGAGGCAACTACAACTACCTGTACAGGCTGTTCCGCAAGAGCAACCTGAAGCCTTTCGAAAGGGA
CATCAGCACCGAAATCTACCAGGCTGGATCTACCCCATGCAACGGAGTGGAAGGATTCAACTGCTACTTC
CCTCTGCAGTCTTACGGATTCCAGCCAACCAACGGAGTGGGATACCAGCCATACAGAGTGGTGGTGCTGT
CTTTCGAGCTGCTGCACGCTCCTGCTACCGTGTGCGGACCAAAGAAGTCTACCAACCTGGTGAAGAACAA
GTGCGTGAACTTCAACTTCAACGGACTGACCGGAACCGGAGTGCTGACCGAATCCAACAAGAAGTTCCTG
CCTTTCCAGCAGTTCGGTAGAGACATCGCCGACACCACCGACGCTGTGAGAGACCCACAGACCCTGGAAA
TCCTGGACATCACCCCCTGCTCTTTCGGAGGAGTGAGCGTGATCACCCCAGGAACCAACACCTCCAACCA
GGTGGCCGTGCTGTACCAGGACGTGAACTGCACCGAAGTGCCAGTGGCCATCCACGCTGACCAGCTGACC
CCAACCTGGAGAGTGTACAGCACCGGATCTAACGTGTTCCAGACCCGTGCCGGCTGCCTGATCGGAGCCG
AGCACGTGAACAACTCCTACGAATGCGACATCCCAATCGGAGCTGGCATCTGCGCTTCTTACCAGACCCA
GACCAACAGCCCAAGAAGGGCCAGATCCGTGGCCTCTCAGAGCATCATCGCCTACACCATGAGCCTGGGC
GCTGAAAACAGCGTGGCTTACAGCAACAACTCTATCGCCATCCCAACCAACTTCACCATCTCTGTGACCA
CCGAAATCCTGCCAGTGAGCATGACCAAGACCAGCGTGGACTGCACCATGTACATCTGCGGAGACTCTAC
CGAATGCTCTAACCTGCTGCTGCAGTACGGCAGCTTCTGCACCCAGCTGAACCGCGCTCTGACCGGAATC
GCTGTGGAGCAGGACAAGAACACCCAGGAAGTGTTCGCTCAGGTGAAGCAGATATACAAGACCCCACCTA
TCAAGGACTTCGGAGGATTCAACTTCTCTCAGATCCTGCCCGACCCATCTAAGCCCTCTAAGAGGTCTTT
CATCGAAGACCTGCTGTTCAACAAGGTGACCCTGGCCGACGCCGGTTTCATCAAGCAGTACGGTGACTGC
CTGGGAGACATCGCCGCTAGAGACCTGATCTGCGCCCAGAAGTTCAACGGTCTGACCGTGCTGCCACCAC
TGCTGACCGACGAGATGATCGCCCAGTACACCTCTGCCCTGCTGGCTGGAACCATCACCTCTGGTTGGAC
CTTCGGAGCTGGCGCCGCCCTGCAGATCCCATTCGCTATGCAGATGGCCTACCGTTTCAACGGTATCGGA
GTGACCCAGAACGTGCTGTACGAAAACCAGAAGCTGATCGCTAACCAGTTCAACTCTGCTATCGGAAAGA
TCCAGGACTCCCTGTCCTCTACCGCTTCTGCCCTGGGAAAGCTGCAGGACGTGGTGAACCAGAACGCCCA
GGCCCTGAACACCCTGGTGAAGCAGCTGTCTTCTAACTTCGGAGCCATCTCCTCTGTGCTGAACGACATC
CTGTCTAGGCTGGACAAGGTGGAAGCCGAGGTGCAGATCGACAGACTGATCACCGGAAGACTGCAGTCTC
TGCAGACCTACGTGACCCAGCAGCTGATCAGGGCCGCTGAAATCAGAGCTTCTGCCAACCTGGCTGCCAC
CAAGATGTCCGAATGCGTGCTGGGCCAGTCTAAGAGGGTGGACTTCTGCGGAAAGGGATACCACCTGATG
TCCTTCCCACAGTCTGCTCCACACGGAGTGGTGTTCCTGCACGTGACCTACGTGCCCGCCCAGGAAAAGA
ACTTCACCACCGCCCCAGCTATCTGCCACGACGGAAAGGCTCACTTCCCCAGGGAGGGAGTGTTCGTGTC
TAACGGAACCCACTGGTTCGTGACCCAGAGGAACTTCTACGAGCCACAGATCATCACCACCGACAACACC
TTCGTGTCTGGAAACTGCGACGTGGTGATCGGAATCGTGAACAACACCGTGTACGACCCACTGCAGCCAG
AACTGGACTCTTTCAAGGAGGAACTGGACAAGTACTTCAAGAACCACACCTCTCCAGACGTGGACCTGGG
AGACATCTCCGGAATCAACGCCTCTGTGGTGAACATCCAGAAGGAAATCGACAGACTGAACGAGGTGGCC
AAGAACCTGAACGAATCTCTGATCGACCTGCAGGAACTGGGAAAGTACGAGCAGTACATCAAGTGGCCC
